>Addgene plasmid #168504 | pCAG-SRGAP3-EGFP | depositor full sequence | sequence record 326690 | pCAG-SRGAP3-EGFP sequence 8816 bps
CAAAAGGCCAGGAACCGTAAAAAGGCCGCGTTGCTGGCGTTTTTCCATAGGCTCCGCCCCCCTGACGAGC
ATCACAAAAATCGACGCTCAAGTCAGAGGTGGCGAAACCCGACAGGACTATAAAGATACCAGGCGTTTCC
CCCTGGAAGCTCCCTCGTGCGCTCTCCTGTTCCGACCCTGCCGCTTACCGGATACCTGTCCGCCTTTCTC
CCTTCGGGAAGCGTGGCGCTTTCTCATAGCTCACGCTGTAGGTATCTCAGTTCGGTGTAGGTCGTTCGCT
CCAAGCTGGGCTGTGTGCACGAACCCCCCGTTCAGCCCGACCGCTGCGCCTTATCCGGTAACTATCGTCT
TGAGTCCAACCCGGTAAGACACGACTTATCGCCACTGGCAGCAGCCACTGGTAACAGGATTAGCAGAGCG
AGGTATGTAGGCGGTGCTACAGAGTTCTTGAAGTGGTGGCCTAACTACGGCTACACTAGAAGACAGTATT
TGGTATCTGCGCTCTGCTGAAGCCAGTTACCTTCGGAAAAAGAGTTGGTAGCTCTTGATCCGGCAAACAA
ACCACCGCTGGTAGCGGTGGTTTTTTTGTTTGCAAGCAGCAGATTACGCGCAGAAAAAAAGGATCTCAAG
AAGATCCTTTGATCTTTTCTACGGGGTCTGACGCTCAGTGGAACGAAAACTCACGTTAAGGGATTTTGGT
CATGAGATTATCAAAAAGGATCTTCACCTAGATCCTTTTAAATTAAAAATGAAGTTTTAAATCAATCTAA
AGTATATATGAGTAAACTTGGTCTGACAGTTACCAATGCTTAATCAGTGAGGCACCTATCTCAGCGATCT
GTCTATTTCGTTCATCCATAGTTGCCTGACTCCCCGTCGTGTAGATAACTACGATACGGGAGGGCTTACC
ATCTGGCCCCAGTGCTGCAATGATACCGCGAGACCCACGCTCACCGGCTCCAGATTTATCAGCAATAAAC
CAGCCAGCCGGAAGGGCCGAGCGCAGAAGTGGTCCTGCAACTTTATCCGCCTCCATCCAGTCTATTAATT
GTTGCCGGGAAGCTAGAGTAAGTAGTTCGCCAGTTAATAGTTTGCGCAACGTTGTTGCCATTGCTACAGG
CATCGTGGTGTCACGCTCGTCGTTTGGTATGGCTTCATTCAGCTCCGGTTCCCAACGATCAAGGCGAGTT
ACATGATCCCCCATGTTGTGCAAAAAAGCGGTTAGCTCCTTCGGTCCTCCGATCGTTGTCAGAAGTAAGT
TGGCCGCAGTGTTATCACTCATGGTTATGGCAGCACTGCATAATTCTCTTACTGTCATGCCATCCGTAAG
ATGCTTTTCTGTGACTGGTGAGTACTCAACCAAGTCATTCTGAGAATAGTGTATGCGGCGACCGAGTTGC
TCTTGCCCGGCGTCAATACGGGATAATACCGCGCCACATAGCAGAACTTTAAAAGTGCTCATCATTGGAA
AACGTTCTTCGGGGCGAAAACTCTCAAGGATCTTACCGCTGTTGAGATCCAGTTCGATGTAACCCACTCG
TGCACCCAACTGATCTTCAGCATCTTTTACTTTCACCAGCGTTTCTGGGTGAGCAAAAACAGGAAGGCAA
AATGCCGCAAAAAAGGGAATAAGGGCGACACGGAAATGTTGAATACTCATACTCTTCCTTTTTCAATATT
ATTGAAGCATTTATCAGGGTTATTGTCTCATGAGCGGATACATATTTGAATGTATTTAGAAAAATAAACA
AATAGGGGTTCCGCGCACATTTCCCCGAAAAGTGCCACCTGGGTCGACATTGATTATTGACTAGTTATTA
ATAGTAATCAATTACGGGGTCATTAGTTCATAGCCCATATATGGAGTTCCGCGTTACATAACTTACGGTA
AATGGCCCGCCTGGCTGACCGCCCAACGACCCCCGCCCATTGACGTCAATAATGACGTATGTTCCCATAG
TAACGCCAATAGGGACTTTCCATTGACGTCAATGGGTGGAGTATTTACGGTAAACTGCCCACTTGGCAGT
ACATCAAGTGTATCATATGCCAAGTACGCCCCCTATTGACGTCAATGACGGTAAATGGCCCGCCTGGCAT
TATGCCCAGTACATGACCTTATGGGACTTTCCTACTTGGCAGTACATCTACGTATTAGTCATCGCTATTA
CCATGGTCGAGGTGAGCCCCACGTTCTGCTTCACTCTCCCCATCTCCCCCCCCTCCCCACCCCCAATTTT
GTATTTATTTATTTTTTAATTATTTTGTGCAGCGATGGGGGCGGGGGGGGGGGGGGGGCGCGCGCCAGGC
GGGGCGGGGCGGGGCGAGGGGCGGGGCGGGGCGAGGCGGAGAGGTGCGGCGGCAGCCAATCAGAGCGGCG
CGCTCCGAAAGTTTCCTTTTATGGCGAGGCGGCGGCGGCGGCGGCCCTATAAAAAGCGAAGCGCGCGGCG
GGCGGGAGTCGCTGCGTTGCCTTCGCCCCGTGCCCCGCTCCGCGCCGCCTCGCGCCGCCCGCCCCGGCTC
TGACTGACCGCGTTACTCCCACAGGTGAGCGGGCGGGACGGCCCTTCTCCTCCGGGCTGTAATTAGCGCT
TGGTTTAATGACGGCTCGTTTCTTTTCTGTGGCTGCGTGAAAGCCTTAAAGGGCTCCGGGAGGGCCCTTT
GTGCGGGGGGGAGCGGCTCGGGGGGTGCGTGCGTGTGTGTGTGCGTGGGGAGCGCCGCGTGCGGCCCGCG
CTGCCCGGCGGCTGTGAGCGCTGCGGGCGCGGCGCGGGGCTTTGTGCGCTCCGCGTGTGCGCGAGGGGAG
CGCGGCCGGGGGCGGTGCCCCGCGGTGCGGGGGGGCTGCGAGGGGAACAAAGGCTGCGTGCGGGGTGTGT
GCGTGGGGGGGTGAGCAGGGGGTGTGGGCGCGGCGGTCGGGCTGTAACCCCCCCCTGCACCCCCCTCCCC
GAGTTGCTGAGCACGGCCCGGCTTCGGGTGCGGGGCTCCGTACGGGGCGTGGCGCGGGGCTCGCCGTGCC
GGGCGGGGGGTGGCGGCAGGTGGGGGTGCCGGGCGGGGCGGGGCCGCCTCGGGCCGGGGAGGGCTCGGGG
GAGGGGCGCGGCGGCCCCCGGAGCGCCGGCGGCTGTCGAGGCGCGGCGAGCCGCAGCCATTGCCTTTTAT
GGTAATCGTGCGAGAGGGCGCAGGGACTTCCTTTGTCCCAAATCTGTGCGGAGCCGAAATCTGGGAGGCG
CCGCCGCACCCCCTCTAGCGGGCGCGGGGCGAAGCGGTGCGGCGCCGGCAGGAAGGAAATGGGCGGGGAG
GGCCTTCGTGCGTCGCCGCGCCGCCGTCCCCTTCTCCCTCTCCAGCCTCGGGGCTGTCCGCGGGGGGACG
GCTGCCTTCGGGGGGGACGGGGCAGGGCGGGGTTCGGCTTCTGGCGTGTGACCGGCGGCTCTAGAGCCTC
TGCTAACCATGTTCATGCCTTCTTCTTTTTCCTACAGCTCCTGGGCAACGTGCTGGTTATTGTGCTGTCT
CATCATTTTGGCAAAGAATTGCTCGACGCCATGTCATCTCAAACTAAGTTCAAGAAAGACAAAGAGATCA
TTGCTGAATATGAAGCCCAAATAAAAGAGATCCGCACGCAGCTGGTGGAGCAGTTCAAATGTCTGGAGCA
GCAATCAGAGTCGCGACTGCAGCTGCTTCAAGACCTCCAGGAGTTTTTCCGCCGGAAAGCTGAGATTGAG
CTCGAGTACTCCCGCAGCCTGGAGAAGCTGGCTGAGCGCTTCTCCTCCAAAATCCGCAGCTCCCGGGAGC
ACCAGTTCAAGAAGGACCAGTACCTCCTCTCGCCTGTGAACTGTTGGTATCTGGTTCTGCATCAGACCCG
GCGGGAGAGCCGAGACCATGCCACCCTCAATGACATCTTCATGAACAATGTCATCGTCCGCCTCTCCCAG
ATCAGTGAGGATGTCATCAGACTCTTCAAAAAGAGCAAGGAGATTGGCCTGCAGATGCACGAGGAGCTCC
TGAAGGTGACCAATGAGCTCTACACAGTCATGAAAACCTACCACATGTACCATGCAGAGAGCATCAGTGC
GGAAAGCAAGCTGAAGGAGGCTGAGAAGCAGGAGGAGAAGCAGTTCAATAAGTCAGGAGACCTCAGCATG
AACCTGCTCCGGCACGAGGACCGGCCCCAGCGCCGCAGCTCTGTGAAGAAGATTGAGAAGATGAAGGAGA
AGAGGCAGGCCAAGTACTCTGAGAACAAGCTGAAATGCACAAAGGCCCGGAATGACTACTTGCTCAATCT
GGCAGCCACCAACGCAGCTATAAGCAAATACTACATCCATGATGTCTCTGATCTGATCGATTGCTGTGAT
TTGGGCTTCCATGCCAGCCTGGCCCGCACCTTCCGGACCTATCTCTCAGCTGAATACAACCTGGAGACCT
CTCGCCACGAAGGGCTGGATGTCATTGAGAATGCAGTGGACAACCTGGATTCCCGAAGTGACAAGCACAC
AGTCATGGACATGTGCAATCAAGTCTTCTGCCCTCCACTCAAGTTCGAGTTCCAGCCCCACATGGGGGAT
GAGGTCTGCCAGGTCAGCGCTCAGCAGCCCGTCCAGACAGAACTGCTCATGCGTTATCACCAGCTGCAGT
CCAGACTGGCCACCCTCAAGATAGAGAATGAGGAGGTTAGGAAAACCCTGGATGCCACCATGCAGACATT
ACAGGACATGCTGACTGTGGAGGACTTTGATGTCTCCGATGCCTTCCAACACAGTCGATCGACAGAGTCC
GTCAAGTCGGCTGCCTCTGAGACCTACATGAGCAAGATCAACATTGCCAAGAGGAGAGCCAACCAGCAGG
AAACAGAAATGTTTTATTTTACAAAATTTAAAGAGTATGTGAATGGCAGTAACCTCATCACCAAGCTGCA
GGCCAAGCACGATTTACTCAAGCAGACCCTGGGCGAAGGGGAAAGAGCAGAATGCGGCACCACCAGAGGA
AGAAGAAATGCTCGAACCAGGAACCAGGATTCAGGACAAGCTATACCGCTTGTAGTCGAGAGCTGCATCC
GTTACATCAATTTATATGGACTCCAGCAGCAGGGGATCTTCAGAGTGCCAGGATCTCAGGTGGAAGTCAA
TGACATCAAAAATTCCTTTGAGAGAGGTGAAGACCCCCTTGTGGACGATCAAAATGAACGAGATATCAAT
TCAGTCGCTGGTGTTTTAAAACTGTATTTCCGAGGACTGGAAAACCCACTCTTTCCTAAGGAAAGGTTTC
AAGATTTGATATCTACTATTAAACTGGAGAACCCAGCCGAGAGGGTGCACCAGATCCAACAAATCCTCGT
CACCCTTCCCCGCGTGGTCATTGTGGTCATGAGATACCTCTTCGCTTTCCTCAACCACCTCTCCCAGTAT
AGCGACGAGAACATGATGGATCCCTACAACCTGGCCATCTGCTTCGGGCCTACCCTCATGCACATCCCTG
ATGGGCAGGACCCTGTGTCCTGCCAGGCACACATCAATGAAGTCATCAAAACCATCATCATCCATCATGA
AGCCATCTTCCCCAGCCCCCGGGAGCTAGAGGGACCTGTGTATGAAAAATGCATGGCTGGAGGGGAAGAA
TATTGTGACAGCCCACACAGCGAGCCAGGGGCCATCGATGAAGTTGACCATGACAATGGCACTGAGCCTC
ATACCAGCGATGAAGAAGTGGAGCAGATCGAGGCTATTGCCAAGTTTGACTACATGGGGCGGTCCCCGCG
TGAGCTATCCTTCAAGAAGGGGGCCTCGCTGCTCCTGTACCACCGCGCCTCGGAGGACTGGTGGGAGGGC
CGGCACAACGGCGTGGATGGACTCATCCCCCATCAGTACATAGTTGTACAGGACATGGATGATGCCTTCT
CCGACAGCCTGAGCCAGAAGGCTGACAGCGAGGCCAGCAGTGGGCCATTGCTGGATGACAAGGCCTCTTC
CAAAAACGACCTCCAGTCCCCCACGGAGCACATCTCGGATTACGGCTTTGGGGGGGTGATGGGCCGAGTG
CGGTTACGATCTGATGGAGCAGCCATCCCCAGACGCCGAAGCGGGGGCGACACACACAGCCCGCCCCGGG
GCCTGGGCCCCAGCATAGACACACCACCCCGGGCTGCTGCCTGCCCCAGCAGCCCCCACAAAATCCCCCT
CACCCGGGGGAGGATCGAGAGCCCTGAGAAGCGGAGGATGGCGACGTTCGGGAGCGCTGGCAGCATCAAC
TACCCTGACAAGAAGGCGCTCTCCGAAGGGCACTCGATGAGGTCGACCTGCGGTTCCACCAGGCACAGCA
GCCTAGGGGACCACAAGTCCCTGGAGGCCGAGGCCCTGGCAGAAGACATCGAGAAGACCATGAGCACGGC
TCTGCACGAGTTGCGGGAACTCGAGAGGCAGAACACGGTCAAGCAGGCGCCAGATGTGGTGCTGGACACC
CTGGAGCCCCTGAAGAACCCGCCAGGCCCCGTCAGCTCGGAGCCCGCCAGTCCCCTTCACACCATCGTCA
TCCGCGACCCCGATGCCGCCATGCGCCGCAGCAGCAGCTCCTCCACCGAGATGATGACCACCTTCAAGCC
AGCCCTGTCCGCCCGCCTGGCTGGCGCCCAGCTCCGCCCGCCCCCCATGCGGCCCGTGCGGCCGGTGGTC
CAGCACCGGTCCAGCAGCAGCAGCAGCTCGGGCGTGGGCAGCCCGGCCGTGACGCCCACCGAGAAGATGT
TCCCCAACAGCTCAGCGGACAAGTCGGGCACCATGGTTTCGCGGGCCCGGGATCCACCGGTCGCCACCAT
GGTGAGCAAGGGCGAGGAGCTGTTCACCGGGGTGGTGCCCATCCTGGTCGAGCTGGACGGCGACGTAAAC
GGCCACAAGTTCAGCGTGTCCGGCGAGGGCGAGGGCGATGCCACCTACGGCAAGCTGACCCTGAAGTTCA
TCTGCACCACCGGCAAGCTGCCCGTGCCCTGGCCCACCCTCGTGACCACCCTGACCTACGGCGTGCAGTG
CTTCAGCCGCTACCCCGACCACATGAAGCAGCACGACTTCTTCAAGTCCGCCATGCCCGAAGGCTACGTC
CAGGAGCGCACCATCTTCTTCAAGGACGACGGCAACTACAAGACCCGCGCCGAGGTGAAGTTCGAGGGCG
ACACCCTGGTGAACCGCATCGAGCTGAAGGGCATCGACTTCAAGGAGGACGGCAACATCCTGGGGCACAA
GCTGGAGTACAACTACAACAGCCACAACGTCTATATCATGGCCGACAAGCAGAAGAACGGCATCAAGGTG
AACTTCAAGATCCGCCACAACATCGAGGACGGCAGCGTGCAGCTCGCCGACCACTACCAGCAGAACACCC
CCATCGGCGACGGCCCCGTGCTGCTGCCCGACAACCACTACCTGAGCACCCAGTCCGCCCTGAGCAAAGA
CCCCAACGAGAAGCGCGATCACATGGTCCTGCTGGAGTTCGTGACCGCCGCCGGGATCACTCTCGGCATG
GACGAGCTGTACAAGTAAAGCGGCCGCAATTCACTCCTCAGGTGCAGGCTGCCTATCAGAAGGTGGTGGC
TGGTGTGGCCAATGCCCTGGCTCACAAATACCACTGAGATCTTTTTCCCTCTGCCAAAAATTATGGGGAC
ATCATGAAGCCCCTTGAGCATCTGACTTCTGGCTAATAAAGGAAATTTATTTTCATTGCAATAGTGTGTT
GGAATTTTTTGTGTCTATCACTCGGAAGGACATATGGGAGGGCAAATCATTTAAAACATCAGAATGAGTA
TTTGGTTTAGAGTTTGGCAACATATGCCCATATGCTGGCTGCCATGAACAAAGGTTGGCTATAAAGAGGT
CATCAGTATATGAAACAGCCCCCTGCTGTCCATTCCTTATTCCATAGAAAAGCCTTGACTTGAGGTTAGA
TTTTTTTTATATTTTGTTTTGTGTTATTTTTTTCTTTAACATCCCTAAAATTTTCCTTACATGTTTTACT
AGCCAGATTTTTCCTCCTCTCCTGACTACTCCCAGTCATAGCTGTCCCTCTTCTCTTATGGAGATCCCTC
GACCTGCACCGTCGACCAGCTGGTCGACGGTGCACCGTCGACCAGCTTGGCGTAATCATGGTCATAGCTG
TTTCCTGTGTGAAATTGTTATCCGCTCACAATTCCACACAACATACGAGCCGGAAGCATAAAGTGTAAAG
CCTGGGGTGCCTAATGAGTGAGCTAACTCACATTAATTGCGTTGCGCTCACTGCCCGCTTTCCAGTCGGG
AAACCTGTCGTGCCAGCGGATCCGCATCTCAATTAGTCAGCAACCATAGTCCCGCCCCTAACTCCGCCCA
TCCCGCCCCTAACTCCGCCCAGTTCCGCCCATTCTCCGCCCCATGGCTGACTAATTTTTTTTATTTATGC
AGAGGCCGAGGCCGCCTCGGCCTCTGAGCTATTCCAGAAGTAGTGAGGAGGCTTTTTTGGAGGCCTAGGC
TTTTGCAAAAAGCTAACTTGTTTATTGCAGCTTATAATGGTTACAAATAAAGCAATAGCATCACAAATTT
CACAAATAAAGCATTTTTTTCACTGCATTCTAGTTGTGGTTTGTCCAAACTCATCAATGTATCTTATCAT
GTCTGGATCCGCTGCATTAATGAATCGGCCAACGCGCGGGGAGAGGCGGTTTGCGTATTGGGCGCTCTTC
CGCTTCCTCGCTCACTGACTCGCTGCGCTCGGTCGTTCGGCTGCGGCGAGCGGTATCAGCTCACTCAAAG
GCGGTAATACGGTTATCCACAGAATCAGGGGATAACGCAGGAAAGAACATGTGAGCAAAAGGCCAG
Features (pLannotate 1.2.2; 20 found; start..end, strand, type, name):
     42..629     -  rep_origin     ori: high-copy-number ColE1/pMB1/pBR322/pUC origin of replication
    800..1660    -  CDS            AmpR: β-lactamase; bla; confers resistance to ampicillin, carbenicillin, and related antibiotics
   1661..1765    -  promoter       AmpR promoter: bla
   1796..2175    +  enhancer       CMV enhancer: human cytomegalovirus immediate early enhancer
   2177..2454    +  promoter       chicken β-actin promoter: No description available
   2455..3467    +  intron         chimeric intron: chimera between introns from chicken β-actin and rabbit β-globin
   3531..6755    +  CDS            SRGAP3: SRGP3_HUMAN - Also known as ARHGAP14, KIAA0411, KIAA1156, MEGAP, SRGAP2. Experimental evidence at protein level: Swiss-Prot protein existence level 1. GTPase-activating protein for RAC1 and perhaps Cdc42, but not for RhoA small GTPase. May attenuate RAC1 signaling in neurons. From Homo sapiens (Human).
   6760..6781    +  misc_feature   MCS (fragment): multiple cloning site
   6789..7508    +  CDS            EGFP: the original enhanced GFP (Yang et al., 1996) mammalian codon-optimized
   7517..7594    +  CDS            HBB (fragment): HBB_PONPY - Experimental evidence at transcript level: Swiss-Prot protein existence level 2. Involved in oxygen transport from the lung to the various peripheral tissues. From Pongo pygmaeus (Bornean orangutan).
   7665..7716    +  polyA_signal   β-globin poly(A) signal (fragment): rabbit β-globin polyadenylation signal (Gil and Proudfoot, 1987)
   8135..8151    -  protein_bind   lac operator: The lac repressor binds to the lac operator to inhibit transcription in E. coli. This inhibition can be relieved by adding lactose or isopropyl-β-D-thiogalactopyranoside (IPTG). lac repressor encoded by lacI
   8159..8189    -  promoter       lac promoter: promoter for the E. coli lac operon
   8204..8225    -  protein_bind   CAP binding site: CAP binding activates transcription in the presence of cAMP. E. coli catabolite activator protein
   8238..8277    -  CDS            lacI (fragment): lac repressor; lacI; The lac repressor binds to the lac operator to inhibit transcription in E. coli. This inhibition can be relieved by adding lactose or isopropyl-β-D-thiogalactopyranoside (IPTG).
   8284..8306    +  promoter       SV40 promoter (fragment): SV40 enhancer and early promoter
   8330..8465    +  rep_origin     SV40 ori: SV40 origin of replication
   8485..8619    +  polyA_signal   SV40 poly(A) signal: SV40 polyadenylation signal
   8621..8675    -  CDS            lacI (fragment): lac repressor; lacI; The lac repressor binds to the lac operator to inhibit transcription in E. coli. This inhibition can be relieved by adding lactose or isopropyl-β-D-thiogalactopyranoside (IPTG).
   8677..8810    -  rep_origin     RSF ori (fragment): Plasmids containing the RSF 1030 origin of replication can be propagated in E. coli cells that contain additional plasmids with compatible origins.
