>Addgene plasmid #168504 | pCAG-SRGAP3-EGFP | addgene full sequence | sequence record 329933 | Addgene NGS Result
CAAAAGGCCAGGAACCGTAAAAAGGCCGCGTTGCTGGCGTTTTTCCATAGGCTCCGCCCCCCTGACGAGC
ATCACAAAAATCGACGCTCAAGTCAGAGGTGGCGAAACCCGACAGGACTATAAAGATACCAGGCGTTTCC
CCCTGGAAGCTCCCTCGTGCGCTCTCCTGTTCCGACCCTGCCGCTTACCGGATACCTGTCCGCCTTTCTC
CCTTCGGGAAGCGTGGCGCTTTCTCATAGCTCACGCTGTAGGTATCTCAGTTCGGTGTAGGTCGTTCGCT
CCAAGCTGGGCTGTGTGCACGAACCCCCCGTTCAGCCCGACCGCTGCGCCTTATCCGGTAACTATCGTCT
TGAGTCCAACCCGGTAAGACACGACTTATCGCCACTGGCAGCAGCCACTGGTAACAGGATTAGCAGAGCG
AGGTATGTAGGCGGTGCTACAGAGTTCTTGAAGTGGTGGCCTAACTACGGCTACACTAGAAGAACAGTAT
TTGGTATCTGCGCTCTGCTGAAGCCAGTTACCTTCGGAAAAAGAGTTGGTAGCTCTTGATCCGGCAAACA
AACCACCGCTGGTAGCGGTGGTTTTTTTGTTTGCAAGCAGCAGATTACGCGCAGAAAAAAAGGATCTCAA
GAAGATCCTTTGATCTTTTCTACGGGGTCTGACGCTCAGTGGAACGAAAACTCACGTTAAGGGATTTTGG
TCATGAGATTATCAAAAAGGATCTTCACCTAGATCCTTTTAAATTAAAAATGAAGTTTTAAATCAATCTA
AAGTATATATGAGTAAACTTGGTCTGACAGTTACCAATGCTTAATCAGTGAGGCACCTATCTCAGCGATC
TGTCTATTTCGTTCATCCATAGTTGCCTGACTCCCCGTCGTGTAGATAACTACGATACGGGAGGGCTTAC
CATCTGGCCCCAGTGCTGCAATGATACCGCGAGACCCACGCTCACCGGCTCCAGATTTATCAGCAATAAA
CCAGCCAGCCGGAAGGGCCGAGCGCAGAAGTGGTCCTGCAACTTTATCCGCCTCCATCCAGTCTATTAAT
TGTTGCCGGGAAGCTAGAGTAAGTAGTTCGCCAGTTAATAGTTTGCGCAACGTTGTTGCCATTGCTACAG
GCATCGTGGTGTCACGCTCGTCGTTTGGTATGGCTTCATTCAGCTCCGGTTCCCAACGATCAAGGCGAGT
TACATGATCCCCCATGTTGTGCAAAAAAGCGGTTAGCTCCTTCGGTCCTCCGATCGTTGTCAGAAGTAAG
TTGGCCGCAGTGTTATCACTCATGGTTATGGCAGCACTGCATAATTCTCTTACTGTCATGCCATCCGTAA
GATGCTTTTCTGTGACTGGTGAGTACTCAACCAAGTCATTCTGAGAATAGTGTATGCGGCGACCGAGTTG
CTCTTGCCCGGCGTCAATACGGGATAATACCGCGCCACATAGCAGAACTTTAAAAGTGCTCATCATTGGA
AAACGTTCTTCGGGGCGAAAACTCTCAAGGATCTTACCGCTGTTGAGATCCAGTTCGATGTAACCCACTC
GTGCACCCAACTGATCTTCAGCATCTTTTACTTTCACCAGCGTTTCTGGGTGAGCAAAAACAGGAAGGCA
AAATGCCGCAAAAAAGGGAATAAGGGCGACACGGAAATGTTGAATACTCATACTCTTCCTTTTTCAATAT
TATTGAAGCATTTATCAGGGTTATTGTCTCATGAGCGGATACATATTTGAATGTATTTAGAAAAATAAAC
AAATAGGGGTTCCGCGCACATTTCCCCGAAAAGTGCCACCTGGGTCGACATTGATTATTGACTAGTTATT
AATAGTAATCAATTACGGGGTCATTAGTTCATAGCCCATATATGGAGTTCCGCGTTACATAACTTACGGT
AAATGGCCCGCCTGGCTGACCGCCCAACGACCCCCGCCCATTGACGTCAATAATGACGTATGTTCCCATA
GTAACGCCAATAGGGACTTTCCATTGACGTCAATGGGTGGAGTATTTACGGTAAACTGCCCACTTGGCAG
TACATCAAGTGTATCATATGCCAAGTACGCCCCCTATTGACGTCAATGACGGTAAATGGCCCGCCTGGCA
TTATGCCCAGTACATGACCTTATGGGACTTTCCTACTTGGCAGTACATCTACGTATTAGTCATCGCTATT
ACCATGGTCGAGGTGAGCCCCACGTTCTGCTTCACTCTCCCCATCTCCCCCCCCTCCCCACCCCCAATTT
TGTATTTATTTATTTTTTAATTATTTTGTGCAGCGATGGGGGCGGGGGGGGGGGGGGGGCGCGCGCCRGG
GGGGGGGGGGGGGGGSGGGGGGSGGGGSGGGGSGRGGCGGRGAGGKGCGGCGGCAGCCAATCAGAGCGGC
GCGCTCCGAAAGTTTCCTTTTATGGCGAGGCGGCGGCGGCGGCGGCCCTATAAAAAGCGAAGCGCGCGGC
GGGCGGGAGTCGCTGCGCGCTGCCTTCGCCCCGTGCCCCGCTCCGCCGCCGCCTCGCGCCGCCCGCCCCG
GCTCTGACTGACCGCGTTACTCCCACAGGTGAGCGGGCGGGACGGCCCTTCTCCTCCGGGCTGTAATTAG
CGCTTGGTTTAATGACGGCTTGTTTCTTTTCTGTGGCTGCGTGAAAGCCTTGAGGGGCTCCGGGAGGGCC
CTTTGTGCGGGGGGAGCGGCTCGGGGGGTGCGTGCGTGTGTGTGTGCGTGGGGAGCGCCGCGTGCGGCTC
CGCGCTGCCCGGCGGCTGTGAGCGCTGCGGGCGCGGCGCGGGGCTTTGTGCGCTCCGCAGTGTGCGCGAG
GGGAGCGCGGCCGGGGGCGGTGCCCCGCGGTGCGGGGGGGGCTGCGAGGGGAACAAAGGCTGCGTGCGGG
GTGTGTGCGTGGGGGGGTGAGCAGGGGGTGTGGGCGCGTCGGTCGGGCTGCAACCCCCCCTGCACCCCCC
TCCCCGAGTTGCTGAGCACGGCCCGGCTTCGGGTGCGGGGCTCCGTACGGGGCGTGGCGCGGGGCTCGCC
GTGCCGGGCGGGGGGTGGCGGCAGGTGGGGGTGCCGGGCGGGGCGGGGCCGCCTCGGGCCGGGGAGGGCT
CGGGGGAGGGGCGCGGCGGCCCCCGGAGCGCCGGCGGCTGTCGAGGCGCGGCGAGCCGCAGCCATTGCCT
TTTATGGTAATCGTGCGAGAGGGCGCAGGGACTTCCTTTGTCCCAAATCTGTGCGGAGCCGAAATCTGGG
AGGCGCCGCCGCACCCCCTCTAGCGGGCGCGGGGCGAAGCGGTGCGGCGCCGGCAGGAAGGAAATGGGCG
GGGAGGGCCTTCGTGCGTCGCCGCGCCGCCGTCCCCTTCTCCCTCTCCAGCCTCGGGGCTGTCCGCGGGG
GGACGGCTGCCTTCGGGGGGGACGGGGCAGGGCGGGGTTCGGCTTCTGGCGTGTGACCGGCGGCTCTAGA
GCCTCTGCTAACCATGTTCATGCCTTCTTCTTTTTCCTACAGCTCCTGGGCAACGTGCTGGTTATTGTGC
TGTCTCATCATTTTGGCAAAGAATTGCTCGACGCCATGTCATCTCAAACTAAGTTCAAGAAAGACAAAGA
GATCATTGCTGAATATGAAGCCCAAATAAAAGAGATCCGCACGCAGCTGGTGGAGCAGTTCAAATGTCTG
GAGCAGCAATCAGAGTCGCGACTGCAGCTGCTTCAAGACCTCCAGGAGTTTTTCCGCCGGAAAGCTGAGA
TTGAGCTCGAGTACTCCCGCAGCCTGGAGAAGCTGGCTGAGCGCTTCTCCTCCAAAATCCGCAGCTCCCG
GGAGCACCAGTTCAAGAAGGACCAGTACCTCCTCTCGCCTGTGAACTGTTGGTATCTGGTTCTGCATCAG
ACCCGGCGGGAGAGCCGAGACCATGCCACCCTCAATGACATCTTCATGAACAATGTCATCGTCCGCCTCT
CCCAGATCAGTGAGGATGTCATCAGACTCTTCAAAAAGAGCAAGGAGATTGGCCTGCAGATGCACGAGGA
GCTCCTGAAGGTGACCAATGAGCTCTACACAGTCATGAAAACCTACCACATGTACCATGCAGAGAGCATC
AGTGCGGAAAGCAAGCTGAAGGAGGCTGAGAAGCAGGAGGAGAAGCAGTTCAATAAGTCAGGAGACCTCA
GCATGAACCTGCTCCGGCACGAGGACCGGCCCCAGCGCCGCAGCTCTGTGAAGAAGATTGAGAAGATGAA
GGAGAAGAGGCAGGCCAAGTACTCTGAGAACAAGCTGAAATGCACAAAGGCCCGGAATGACTACTTGCTC
AATCTGGCAGCCACCAACGCAGCTATAAGCAAATACTACATCCATGATGTCTCTGATCTGATCGATTGCT
GTGATTTGGGCTTCCATGCCAGCCTGGCCCGCACCTTCCGGACCTATCTCTCAGCTGAATACAACCTGGA
GACCTCTCGCCACGAAGGGCTGGATGTCATTGAGAATGCAGTGGACAACCTGGATTCCCGAAGTGACAAG
CACACAGTCATGGACATGTGCAATCAAGTCTTCTGCCCTCCACTCAAGTTCGAGTTCCAGCCCCACATGG
GGGATGAGGTCTGCCAGGTCAGCGCTCAGCAGCCCGTCCAGACAGAACTGCTCATGCGTTATCACCAGCT
GCAGTCCAGACTGGCCACCCTCAAGATAGAGAATGAGGAGGTTAGGAAAACCCTGGATGCCACCATGCAG
ACATTACAGGACATGCTGACTGTGGAGGACTTTGATGTCTCCGATGCCTTCCAACACAGTCGATCGACAG
AGTCCGTCAAGTCGGCTGCCTCTGAGACCTACATGAGCAAGATCAACATTGCCAAGAGGAGAGCCAACCA
GCAGGAAACAGAAATGTTTTATTTTACAAAATTTAAAGAGTATGTGAATGGCAGTAACCTCATCACCAAG
CTGCAGGCCAAGCACGATTTACTCAAGCAGACCCTGGGCGAAGGGGAAAGAGCAGAATGCGGCACCACCA
GAGGAAGAAGAAATGCTCGAACCAGGAACCAGGATTCAGGACAAGCTATACCGCTTGTAGTCGAGAGCTG
CATCCGTTACATCAATTTATATGGACTCCAGCAGCAGGGGATCTTCAGAGTGCCAGGATCTCAGGTGGAA
GTCAATGACATCAAAAATTCCTTTGAGAGAGGTGAAGACCCCCTTGTGGACGATCAAAATGAACGAGATA
TCAATTCAGTCGCTGGTGTTTTAAAACTGTATTTCCGAGGACTGGAAAACCCACTCTTTCCTAAGGAAAG
GTTTCAAGATTTGATATCTACTATTAAACTGGAGAACCCAGCCGAGAGGGTGCACCAGATCCAACAAATC
CTCGTCACCCTTCCCCGCGTGGTCATTGTGGTCATGAGATACCTCTTCGCTTTCCTCAACCACCTCTCCC
AGTATAGCGACGAGAACATGATGGATCCCTACAACCTGGCCATCTGCTTCGGGCCTACCCTCATGCACAT
CCCTGATGGGCAGGACCCTGTGTCCTGCCAGGCACACATCAATGAAGTCATCAAAACCATCATCATCCAT
CATGAAGCCATCTTCCCCAGCCCCCGGGAGCTAGAGGGACCTGTGTATGAAAAATGCATGGCTGGAGGGG
AAGAATATTGTGACAGCCCACACAGCGAGCCAGGGGCCATCGATGAAGTTGACCATGACAATGGCACTGA
GCCTCATACCAGCGATGAAGAAGTGGAGCAGATCGAGGCTATTGCCAAGTTTGACTACATGGGGCGGTCC
CCGCGTGAGCTATCCTTCAAGAAGGGGGCCTCGCTGCTCCTGTACCACCGCGCCTCGGAGGACTGGTGGG
AGGGCCGGCACAACGGCGTGGATGGACTCATCCCCCATCAGTACATAGTTGTACAGGACATGGATGATGC
CTTCTCCGACAGCCTGAGCCAGAAGGCTGACAGCGAGGCCAGCAGTGGGCCATTGCTGGATGACAAGGCC
TCTTCCAAAAACGACCTCCAGTCCCCCACGGAGCACATCTCGGATTACGGCTTTGGGGGGGTGATGGGCC
GAGTGCGGTTACGATCTGATGGAGCAGCCATCCCCAGACGCCGAAGCGGGGGCGACACACACAGCCCGCC
CCGGGGCCTGGGCCCCAGCATAGACACACCACCCCGGGCTGCTGCCTGCCCCAGCAGCCCCCACAAAATC
CCCCTCACCCGGGGGAGGATCGAGAGCCCTGAGAAGCGGAGGATGGCGACGTTCGGGAGCGCTGGCAGCA
TCAACTACCCTGACAAGAAGGCGCTCTCCGAAGGGCACTCGATGAGGTCGACCTGCGGTTCCACCAGGCA
CAGCAGCCTAGGGGACCACAAGTCCCTGGAGGCCGAGGCCCTGGCAGAAGACATCGAGAAGACCATGAGC
ACGGCTCTGCACGAGTTGCGGGAACTCGAGAGGCAGAACACGGTCAAGCAGGCGCCAGATGTGGTGCTGG
ACACCCTGGAGCCCCTGAAGAACCCGCCAGGCCCCGTCAGCTCGGAGCCCGCCAGTCCCCTTCACACCAT
CGTCATCCGCGACCCCGATGCCGCCATGCGCCGCAGCAGCAGCTCCTCCACCGAGATGATGACCACCTTC
AAGCCAGCCCTGTCCGCCCGCCTGGCTGGCGCCCAGCTCCGCCCGCCCCCCATGCGGCCCGTGCGGCCGG
TGGTCCAGCACCGGTCCAGCAGCAGCAGCAGCTCGGGCGTGGGCAGCCCGGCCGTGACGCCCACCGAGAA
GATGTTCCCCAACAGCTCAGCGGACAAGTCGGGCACCATGGTTTCGCGGGCCCGGGATCCACCGGTCGCC
ACCATGGTGAGCAAGGGCGAGGAGCTGTTCACCGGGGTGGTGCCCATCCTGGTCGAGCTGGACGGCGACG
TAAACGGCCACAAGTTCAGCGTGTCCGGCGAGGGCGAGGGCGATGCCACCTACGGCAAGCTGACCCTGAA
GTTCATCTGCACCACCGGCAAGCTGCCCGTGCCCTGGCCCACCCTCGTGACCACCCTGACCTACGGCGTG
CAGTGCTTCAGCCGCTACCCCGACCACATGAAGCAGCACGACTTCTTCAAGTCCGCCATGCCCGAAGGCT
ACGTCCAGGAGCGCACCATCTTCTTCAAGGACGACGGCAACTACAAGACCCGCGCCGAGGTGAAGTTCGA
GGGCGACACCCTGGTGAACCGCATCGAGCTGAAGGGCATCGACTTCAAGGAGGACGGCAACATCCTGGGG
CACAAGCTGGAGTACAACTACAACAGCCACAACGTCTATATCATGGCCGACAAGCAGAAGAACGGCATCA
AGGTGAACTTCAAGATCCGCCACAACATCGAGGACGGCAGCGTGCAGCTCGCCGACCACTACCAGCAGAA
CACCCCCATCGGCGACGGCCCCGTGCTGCTGCCCGACAACCACTACCTGAGCACCCAGTCCGCCCTGAGC
AAAGACCCCAACGAGAAGCGCGATCACATGGTCCTGCTGGAGTTCGTGACCGCCGCCGGGATCACTCTCG
GCATGGACGAGCTGTACAAGTAAAGCGGCCGCAATTCACTCCTCAGGTGCAGGCTGCCTATCAGAAGGTG
GTGGCTGGTGTGGCCAATGCCCTGGCTCACAAATACCACTGAGATCTTTTTCCCTCTGCCAAAAATTATG
GGGACATCATGAAGCCCCTTGAGCATCTGACTTCTGGCTAATAAAGGAAATTTATTTTCATTGCAATAGT
GTGTTGGAATTTTTTGTGTCTCTCACTCGGAAGGACATATGGGAGGGCAAATCATTTAAAACATCAGAAT
GAGTATTTGGTTTAGAGTTTGGCAACATATGCCCATATGCTGGCTGCCATGAACAAAGGTTGGCTATAAA
GAGGTCATCAGTATATGAAACAGCCCCCTGCTGTCCATTCCTTATTCCATAGAAAAGCCTTGACTTGAGG
TTAGATTTTTTTTATATTTTGTTTTGTGTTATTTTTTTCTTTAACATCCCTAAAATTTTCCTTACATGTT
TTACTAGCCAGATTTTTCCTCCTCTCCTGACTACTCCCAGTCATAGCTGTCCCTCTTCTCTTATGGAGAT
CCCTCGACCTGCACCGTCGACCAGCTYSSYSKAMYYRYRSYSWYRRCYRGCTTGGCGTAATCATGGTCAT
AGCTGTTTCCTGTGTGAAATTGTTATCCGCTCACAATTCCACACAACATACGAGCCGGAAGCATAAAGTG
TAAAGCCTGGGGTGCCTAATGAGTGAGCTAACTCACATTAATTGCGTTGCGCTCACTGCCCGCTTTCCAG
TCGGGAAACCTGTCGTGCCAGCGGATCCGCATCTCAATTAGTCAGCAACCATAGTCCCGCCCCTAACTCC
GCCCATCCCGCCCCTAACTCCGCCCAGTTCCGCCCATTCTCCGCCCCATGGCTGACTAATTTTTTTTATT
TATGCAGAGGCCGAGGCCGCCTCGGCCTCTGAGCTATTCCAGAAGTAGTGAGGAGGCTTTTTTGGAGGCC
TAGGCTTTTGCAAAAAGCTAACTTGTTTATTGCAGCTTATAATGGTTACAAATAAAGCAATAGCATCACA
AATTTCACAAATAAAGCATTTTTTTCACTGCATTCTAGTTGTGGTTTGTCCAAACTCATCAATGTATCTT
ATCATGTCTGGATCCGCTGCATTAATGAATCGGCCAACGCGCGGGGAGAGGCGGTTTGCGTATTGGGCGC
TCTTCCGCTTCCTCGCTCACTGACTCGCTGCGCTCGGTCGTTCGGCTGCGGCGAGCGGTATCAGCTCACT
CAAAGGCGGTAATACGGTTATCCACAGAATCAGGGGATAACGCAGGAAAGAACATGTGAGCAAAAGGCCA
G
Features (pLannotate 1.2.2; 20 found; start..end, strand, type, name):
     42..630     -  rep_origin     ori: high-copy-number ColE1/pMB1/pBR322/pUC origin of replication
    801..1661    -  CDS            AmpR: β-lactamase; bla; confers resistance to ampicillin, carbenicillin, and related antibiotics
   1662..1766    -  promoter       AmpR promoter: bla
   1797..2176    +  enhancer       CMV enhancer: human cytomegalovirus immediate early enhancer
   2178..2455    +  promoter       chicken β-actin promoter: No description available
   2456..3472    +  intron         chimeric intron: chimera between introns from chicken β-actin and rabbit β-globin
   3536..6760    +  CDS            SRGAP3: SRGP3_HUMAN - Also known as ARHGAP14, KIAA0411, KIAA1156, MEGAP, SRGAP2. Experimental evidence at protein level: Swiss-Prot protein existence level 1. GTPase-activating protein for RAC1 and perhaps Cdc42, but not for RhoA small GTPase. May attenuate RAC1 signaling in neurons. From Homo sapiens (Human).
   6765..6786    +  misc_feature   MCS (fragment): multiple cloning site
   6794..7513    +  CDS            EGFP: the original enhanced GFP (Yang et al., 1996) mammalian codon-optimized
   7522..7599    +  CDS            HBB (fragment): HBB_PONPY - Experimental evidence at transcript level: Swiss-Prot protein existence level 2. Involved in oxygen transport from the lung to the various peripheral tissues. From Pongo pygmaeus (Bornean orangutan).
   7670..7725    +  polyA_signal   β-globin poly(A) signal: rabbit β-globin polyadenylation signal (Gil and Proudfoot, 1987)
   8140..8156    -  protein_bind   lac operator: The lac repressor binds to the lac operator to inhibit transcription in E. coli. This inhibition can be relieved by adding lactose or isopropyl-β-D-thiogalactopyranoside (IPTG). lac repressor encoded by lacI
   8164..8194    -  promoter       lac promoter: promoter for the E. coli lac operon
   8209..8230    -  protein_bind   CAP binding site: CAP binding activates transcription in the presence of cAMP. E. coli catabolite activator protein
   8243..8282    -  CDS            lacI (fragment): lac repressor; lacI; The lac repressor binds to the lac operator to inhibit transcription in E. coli. This inhibition can be relieved by adding lactose or isopropyl-β-D-thiogalactopyranoside (IPTG).
   8289..8311    +  promoter       SV40 promoter (fragment): SV40 enhancer and early promoter
   8335..8470    +  rep_origin     SV40 ori: SV40 origin of replication
   8490..8624    +  polyA_signal   SV40 poly(A) signal: SV40 polyadenylation signal
   8626..8680    -  CDS            lacI (fragment): lac repressor; lacI; The lac repressor binds to the lac operator to inhibit transcription in E. coli. This inhibition can be relieved by adding lactose or isopropyl-β-D-thiogalactopyranoside (IPTG).
   8682..8815    -  rep_origin     RSF ori (fragment): Plasmids containing the RSF 1030 origin of replication can be propagated in E. coli cells that contain additional plasmids with compatible origins.
