[The description below was written by a language model from this plasmid's Addgene catalogue record and pLannotate feature annotations shown in this document.]
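Description:
pCAG-SRGAP3-EGFP is a mammalian expression plasmid of about 8.8 kb built on the pCAG backbone and designed to produce full-length human SRGAP3 fused at its C terminus to EGFP. It is propagated in E. coli through a high-copy ColE1/pUC-type origin and selected with ampicillin via the β-lactamase gene and its native promoter. No mammalian selection marker is annotated, so the plasmid appears suited to transient expression after transfection or similar delivery. The backbone also carries an SV40 origin of replication, which can support episomal amplification in cells expressing SV40 large T antigen, along with an SV40 poly(A) signal and leftover lac promoter/operator, lacI and RSF origin fragments that are cloning-vector remnants with no evident role in the design.

The expression cassette is driven by the composite CAG promoter, annotated here as the CMV immediate-early enhancer, the chicken β-actin promoter and a chimeric chicken β-actin/rabbit β-globin intron, a combination that gives strong, broadly active transcription in mammalian cells. Downstream lies the SRGAP3 coding sequence, joined through a short multiple-cloning-site-derived linker to EGFP, and the transcript is terminated by rabbit β-globin 3′ sequence and its polyadenylation signal; the small "HBB" hit is most likely part of this globin region rather than a separate coding element. SRGAP3 is a GTPase-activating protein for Rac1, and possibly Cdc42. The fluorescent fusion allows its expression and subcellular localisation to be followed in cells, consistent with the associated work comparing how the F-BAR domains of srGAP family members deform membranes. The depositor and repository-sequenced records differ by only a few nucleotides in length and share the same feature layout.
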