Addgene plasmid #168504: pCAG-SRGAP3-EGFP
Purpose: Expression of full length SRGAP3 with a C-terminal EGFP fusion
Depositing lab: Franck Polleux. Depositing organization: University of North Carolina at Chapel Hill. Publication: The F-BAR domains from srGAP1, srGAP2 and srGAP3 regulate membrane deformation differently. Coutinho-Budd J, Ghukasyan V, Zylka MJ, Polleux F. J Cell Sci. 2012 Jul 15;125(Pt 14):3390-401. doi: 10.1242/jcs.098962. Epub 2012 Mar 30. PubMed 22467852.
Backbone
  Vector backbone: pCAG
  Vector type: Mammalian Expression
Growth in bacteria
  Bacterial resistance: Ampicillin, 100 μg/mL
  Growth temperature: 37°C
  Growth strain: DH5alpha
  Copy number: High Copy
Gene/Insert
  Gene/Insert name: SRGAP3
  Species: H. sapiens (human)
  Entrez Gene: SRGAP3 (a.k.a. ARHGAP14, MEGAP, SRGAP2, WRP)
  Promoter: CAG
  Tag / fusion protein: EGFP (C terminal on insert)
  Cloning method: Restriction Enzyme; 5′ cloning site Unknown (unknown if destroyed)
Terms and licenses: Academic/Nonprofit Terms; Industry Terms: Not Available to Industry
How to cite: pCAG-SRGAP3-EGFP was a gift from Franck Polleux (Addgene plasmid # 168504 ; http://n2t.net/addgene:168504 ; RRID:Addgene_168504)
